>Addgene plasmid #72141 | Sema3c(L)-Fc-His | depositor full sequence | sequence record 139864 | Full sequence
GTCGAGGTCTCGACGGTATCGATTGACATTGATTATTGACTAGCTAGTTATTAATAGTAATCAATTACGG
GGTCATTAGTTCATAGCCCATATATGGAGTTCCGCGTTACATAACTTACGGTAAATGGCCCGCCTGGCTG
ACCGCCCAACGACCCCCGCCCATTGACGTCAATAATGACGTATGTTCCCATAGTAACGCCAATAGGGACT
TTCCATTGACGTCAATGGGTGGAGTATTTACGGTAAACTGCCCACTTGGCAGTACATCAAGTGTATCATA
TGCCAAGTCCGCCCCCTATTGACGTCAATGACGGTAAATGGCCCGCCTGGCATTATGCCCAGTACATGAC
CTTACGGGACTTTCCTACTTGGCAGTACATCTACGTATTAGTCATCGCTATTACCATGGTGATGCGGTTT
TGGCAGTACACCAATGGGCGTGGATAGCGGTTTGACTCACGGGGATTTCCAAGTCTCCACCCCATTGACG
TCAATGGGAGTTTGTTTTGGCACCAAAATCAACGGGACTTTCCAAAATGTCGTAATAACCCCGCCCCGTT
GACGCAAATGGGCGGTAGGCGTGTACGGTGGGAGGTCTATATAAGCAGAGCTCGTTTAGTGAACCGTCAG
ATCGCCTGGAGACGCCATCCACGCTGTTTTGACCTCCATAGAAGACACCGGGACCGATCCAGCCTCCGCG
GCCGGGAACGGTGCATTGGAACGCGGATTCCCCGTGCCAAGAGTGACGTAAGTACCGCCTATAGACTCTA
TAGGCACACCCCTTTGGCTCTTATGCATGCTATACTGTTTTTGGCTTGGGGCCTATACACCCCCGCTTCC
ATATGCTATAGGTGATGGTATAGCTTAGCCTATAGGTGTGGGTTATTGACCATTATTGACCACTCCCCTA
TTGGTGACGATACTTTCCATTACTAATCCATAACATGGCTCTTTGCCACAACTATCTCTATTGGCTATAT
GCCAATACTCTGTCCTTCAGAGACTGACACGGACTCTGTATTTTTACAGGATGGGGTCCCATTTATTATT
TACAAATTCACATATACAACAACGCCGTCCCCCGTGCCCGCAGTTTTTATTAAACATAGCGTGGGATCTC
CACGCGAATCTCGGGTACGTGTTCCGGACATGGGCTCTTCTCCGGTAGCGGCGGAGCTTCCACATCCGAG
CCCTGGTCCCATGCCTCCAGCGGCTCATGGTCGCTCGGCAGCTCCTTGCTCCTAACAGTGGAGGCCAGAC
TTAGGCACAGCACAATGCCCACCACCACCAGTGTGCCGCACAAGGCCGTGGCGGTAGGGTATGTGTCTGA
AAATGAGCTCGGAGATTGGGCTCGCACCGCTGACGCAGATGGAAGACTTAAGGCAGCGGCAGAAGAAGAT
GCAGGCAGCTGAGTTGTTGTATTCTGATAAGAGTCAGAGGTAACTCCCGTTGCGGTGCTGTTAACGGTGG
AGGGCAGTGTAGTCTGAGCAGTACTCGTTGCTGCCGCGCGCGCCACCAGACATAATAGCTGACAGACTAA
CAGACTGTTCCTTTCCATGGGTCTTTTCTGCAGAAGCTTGAATTCTCGAGGATCCGCGGCCGCGCCACCA
TGGCATTCCGGGCGATTTGTGTGTTGGTTGGAGTATTTATTTGTTCCATTTGTGTACGAGGATCTTCCCA
GCCCCAAGCAAGAGTTTATTTAACATTTGATGAGCTTCGAGAAACCAAAACCTCTGAGTACTTTAGTCTG
TCCCACCAGCAGTTAGACTACAGAATATTGCTGATGGATGAAGATCAAGACCGGATATATGTGGGGAGCA
AAGACCACATCCTGTCTTTGAATATCAACAATATCAGTCAAGAACCTTTGAGTGTTTTCTGGCCAGCATC
AACAATCAAAGTTGAAGAGTGCAAAATGGCTGGCAAAGATCCTACACATGGCTGTGGAAATTTCGTCCGG
GTGATTCAGACATTCAACCGTACTCACCTGTATGTCTGTGGGAGTGGAGCGTTCAGCCCAGTGTGCACCT
ACCTGAACCGGGGAAGGAGGTCAGAGGACCAGGTATTCATGATCGACTCTAAGTGTGAATCTGGCAAAGG
ACGATGCTCTTTCAACCCGAATGTGAACACTGTGTCTGTTATGATCAATGAGGAACTCTTCTCAGGAATG
TATATAGACTTCATGGGAACAGATGCTGCTATTTTCCGAAGTTTAACTAAGAGGAATGCAGTTCGAACTG
ATCAACATAATTCAAAATGGCTGAGTGAACCCATGTTTGTGGACGCACATGTGATCCCAGATGGCACTGA
TCCAAATGATGCTAAGGTCTATTTCTTCTTCAAAGAAAGACTGACTGACAACAATAGGAGCACAAAACAG
ATTCATTCCATGATTGCAAGAATATGCCCTAATGACACTGGTGGACAACGTAGTCTTGTCAACAAGTGGA
CCACATTCTTAAAGGCAAGACTTGTATGCTCAGTCACAGATGAAGATGGCCCAGAGACACATTTTGATGA
ACTAGAGGATGTCTTTCTGCTGGAAACTGACAATCCAAGGACAACACTCGTGTATGGCATCTTCACCACA
TCAAGCTCTGTTTTTAAGGGATCGGCAGTGTGTGTGTATCATTTATCTGATATACAGACTGTATTCAATG
GGCCCTTTGCCCACAAGGAAGGGCCCAATCACCAGCTGATCTCCTATCAAGGTAGAATCCCATATCCTCG
CCCAGGAACTTGCCCAGGAGGGGCCTTTACACCCAATATGAGAACCACCAAGGACTTCCCAGATGACGTT
GTCACTTTTATTCGGAACCACCCTCTCATGTACAATTCCATCTACCCCATCCACAGAAGGCCTCTGATAG
TCCGCATAGGCACTGACTACAAGTACACAAAGATTGCTGTGGACCGTGTCAACGCTGCTGATGGGAGATA
CCACGTTCTGTTTCTGGGCACAGATCGGGGCACCGTGCAGAAGGTCGTAGTCCTTCCTACCAATAGCTCT
GCCAGTGGGGAACTCATCCTGGAGGAGCTGGAAGTCTTCAAGAATCATGTTCCCATAACAACAATGAAAA
TCTCATCCAAAAAGCAACAGTTGTACGTGAGCTCCAATGAGGGGGTTTCCCAAGTCTCTCTGCATCGCTG
CCATATCTACGGCACAGCCTGTGCGGACTGCTGCTTGGCGAGGGATCCATACTGTGCCTGGGATGGCCAC
TCTTGCTCTAGGTTCTACCCCACTGGGAAGCGGAGGAGCCGAAGACAAGATGTGAGACATGGAAACCCAC
TGACACAATGCCGAGGGTTCAATCTGAAAGCATACAGAAATGCAGCTGAAATTGTTCAGTATGGAGTAAG
AAATAACAGCACTTTCCTTGAGTGTGCTCCCAAGTCTCCACAGGCATCTATCAAGTGGTTGCTGCAGAAA
GACAAAGACAGGAGGAAGGAGGTTAAACTGAACGAGCGCATTATAGCTACTTCCCAAGGACTACTGATTC
GCTCTGTTCAAGATTCTGACCAAGGACTCTACCACTGCATTGCCACTGAGAACAGCTTCAAACAGACCAT
AGCCAAGATCAACTTCAAAGTTTTAGATTCAGAAATGGTGGCCGTTGTGACAGACAAGTGGTCCCCGTGG
ACATGGGCTGGCTCTGTGAGGGCTCTACCCTTCCATCCAAAGGACATCCTGGGGGCATTCAGCCACTCGG
AAATGCAGCTCATCAATCAGTACTGCAAAGACACCCGGCAGCAGCAGCAGCTGGGGGAAGAACCACAGAA
GATGAGAGGGGACTATGGCAAGCTGAAGGCTCTCATCAACAGCAGGAAAAGCGGCGCGCCTGACAAAACT
CACACATGCCCACCGTGCCCAGCACCTGAACTCCTGGGGGGACCGTCAGTCTTCCTCTTCCCCCCAAAAC
CCAAGGACACCCTCATGATCTCCCGGACCCCTGAGGTCACATGCGTGGTGGTGGACGTGAGCCACGAAGA
CCCTGAGGTCAAGTTCAACTGGTACGTGGACGGCGTGGAGGTGCATAATGCCAAGACAAAGCCGCGGGAG
GAGCAGTACAACAGCACGTACCGTGTGGTCAGCGTCCTCACCGTCCTGCACCAGGACTGGCTGAATGGCA
AGGAGTACAAGTGCAAGGTCTCCAACAAAGCCCTCCCAGCCCCCATCGAGAAAACCATCTCCAAAGCCAA
AGGGCAGCCCCGAGAACCACAGGTGTATACCCTGCCCCCATCCCGGGATGAGCTGACCAAGAACCAGGTC
AGCCTGACCTGCCTGGTCAAAGGCTTCTATCCCAGCGACATCGCCGTGGAGTGGGAGAGCAATGGGCAGC
CGGAGAACAACTACAAGACCACGCCTCCCGTGCTGGACTCCGACGGCTCCTTCTTCCTCTACAGCAAGCT
CACCGTGGACAAGAGCAGGTGGCAGCAGGGGAACGTCTTCTCATGCTCCGTGATGCATGAGGCTCTGCAC
AACCACTACACGCAGAAGAGCCTCTCCCTGTCTCCGGGTAAAGGCGGCCATCATCACCATCACCATTAAT
CTAGAGATCTTATTAAAGCAGAACTTGTTTATTGCAGCTTATAATGGTTACAAATAAAGCAATAGCATCA
CAAATTTCACAAATAAAGCATTTTTTTCACTGCATTCTAGTTGTGGTTTGTCCAAACTCATCAATGTATC
TTATCATGTCTGGTCGACTCTAGCTAGACTCTTCCGCTTCCTCGCTCACTGACTCGCTGCGCTCGGTCGT
TCGGCTGCGGCGAGCGGTATCAGCTCACTCAAAGGCGGTAATACGGTTATCCACAGAATCAGGGGATAAC
GCAGGAAAGAACATGTGAGCAAAAGGCCAGCAAAAGGCCAGGAACCGTAAAAAGGCCGCGTTGCTGGCGT
TTTTCCATAGGCTCCGCCCCCCTGACGAGCATCACAAAAATCGACGCTCAAGTCAGAGGTGGCGAAACCC
GACAGGACTATAAAGATACCAGGCGTTTCCCCCTGGAAGCTCCCTCGTGCGCTCTCCTGTTCCGACCCTG
CCGCTTACCGGATACCTGTCCGCCTTTCTCCCTTCGGGAAGCGTGGCGCTTTCTCATAGCTCACGCTGTA
GGTATCTCAGTTCGGTGTAGGTCGTTCGCTCCAAGCTGGGCTGTGTGCACGAACCCCCCGTTCAGCCCGA
CCGCTGCGCCTTATCCGGTAACTATCGTCTTGAGTCCAACCCGGTAAGACACGACTTATCGCCACTGGCA
GCAGCCACTGGTAACAGGATTAGCAGAGCGAGGTATGTAGGCGGTGCTACAGAGTTCTTGAAGTGGTGGC
CTAACTACGGCTACACTAGAAGAACAGTATTTGGTATCTGCGCTCTGCTGAAGCCAGTTACCTTCGGAAA
AAGAGTTGGTAGCTCTTGATCCGGCAAACAAACCACCGCTGGTAGCGGTGGTTTTTTTGTTTGCAAGCAG
CAGATTACGCGCAGAAAAAAAGGATCTCAAGAAGATCCTTTGATCTTTTCTACGGGGTCTGACGCTCAGT
GGAACGAAAACTCACGTTAAGGGATTTTGGTCATGAGATTATCAAAAAGGATCTTCACCTAGATCCTTTT
AAATTAAAAATGAAGTTTTAAATCAATCTAAAGTATATATGAGTAAACTTGGTCTGACAGTTACCAATGC
TTAATCAGTGAGGCACCTATCTCAGCGATCTGTCTATTTCGTTCATCCATAGTTGCCTGACTCCCCGTCG
TGTAGATAACTACGATACGGGAGGGCTTACCATCTGGCCCCAGTGCTGCAATGATACCGCGAGACCCACG
CTCACCGGCTCCAGATTTATCAGCAATAAACCAGCCAGCCGGAAGGGCCGAGCGCAGAAGTGGTCCTGCA
ACTTTATCCGCCTCCATCCAGTCTATTAATTGTTGCCGGGAAGCTAGAGTAAGTAGTTCGCCAGTTAATA
GTTTGCGCAACGTTGTTGCCATTGCTACAGGCATCGTGGTGTCACGCTCGTCGTTTGGTATGGCTTCATT
CAGCTCCGGTTCCCAACGATCAAGGCGAGTTACATGATCCCCCATGTTGTGCAAAAAAGCGGTTAGCTCC
TTCGGTCCTCCGATCGTTGTCAGAAGTAAGTTGGCCGCAGTGTTATCACTCATGGTTATGGCAGCACTGC
ATAATTCTCTTACTGTCATGCCATCCGTAAGATGCTTTTCTGTGACTGGTGAGTACTCAACCAAGTCATT
CTGAGAATAGTGTATGCGGCGACCGAGTTGCTCTTGCCCGGCGTCAATACGGGATAATACCGCGCCACAT
AGCAGAACTTTAAAAGTGCTCATCATTGGAAAACGTTCTTCGGGGCGAAAACTCTCAAGGATCTTACCGC
TGTTGAGATCCAGTTCGATGTAACCCACTCGTGCACCCAACTGATCTTCAGCATCTTTTACTTTCACCAG
CGTTTCTGGGTGAGCAAAAACAGGAAGGCAAAATGCCGCAAAAAAGGGAATAAGGGCGACACGGAAATGT
TGAATACTCATACTCTTCCTTTTTCAATATTATTGAAGCATTTATCAGGGTTATTGTCTCATGAGCGGAT
ACATATTTGAATGTATTTAGAAAAATAAACAAATAGGGGTTCCGCGCACATTTCCCCGAAAAGTGCCACC
TGACGTCTAAGAAACCATTATTATCATGACATTAACCTATAAAAATAGGCGTATCACGAGGCCCTTTCGT
CTCGCGCGTTTCGGTGATGACGGTGAAAACCTCTGACACATGCAGCTCCCGGAGGAATGTGTGTCAGTTA
GGGTGTGGAAAGTCCCCAGGCTCCCCAGGCAGGCAGAAGTATGCAAAGCATGCATCTCAATTAGTCAGCA
ACCAGGTGTGGAAAGTCCCCAGGCTCCCCAGCAGGCAGAAGTATGCAAAGCATGCATCTCAATTAGTCAG
CAACCATAGTCCCGCCCCTAACTCCGCCCATCCCGCCCCTAACTCCGCCCAGTTCCGCCCATTCTCCGCC
CCATGGCTGACTAATTTTTTTTATTTATGCAGAGGCCGAGGCCGCCTCTGCCTCTGAGCTATTCCAGAAG
TAGTGAGGAGGCTTTTTTGGAGGCCTAGGCTTTTGCAAAAAGCTCCCGGGAGCTTGTATATCCATTTTCG
TCCCGGAGACGGTCACAGCTTGTCTGTAAGCGGATGCCGGGAGCAGACAAGCCCGTCAGGGCGCGTCAGC
GGGTGTTGGCGGGTGTCGGGGCTGGCTTAACTATGCGGCATCAGAGCAGATTGTACTGAGAGTGCACCAT
ATGCGGTGTGAAATACCGCACAGATGCGTAAGGAGAAAATACCGCATCAGGAAATTGTAAGCGTTAATAT
TTTGTTAAAATTCGCGTTAAATTTTTGTTAAATCAGCTCATTTTTTAACCAATAGGCCGAAATCGGCAAA
ATCCCTTATAAATCAAAAGAATAGACCGAGATAGGGT
[37 nt withheld, positions 7458-7494]
AAAGAACGTGGACTCCAACGTCAAAGG
[49 nt withheld, positions 7522-7570]
T
[91 nt withheld, positions 7572-7662]
G
[124 nt withheld, positions 7664-7787]
CCATTCGCCATTCAGGCTGCGCAACTGTTGGGAAGGGCGATCGGTGCGGGCCTCTTCGCTATTACGCCAG
CTGGCGAAAGGGGGATGTGCTGCAAGGCGATTAAGTTGGGTAACGCCAGGGTTTTCCCAGTCACGACGTT
GTAAAACGACGGCCAGTGAATT
Features (pLannotate 1.2.2; 14 found; start..end, strand, type, name):
     25..408     +  enhancer       CMV enhancer: human cytomegalovirus immediate early enhancer
    410..609     +  promoter       CMV promoter: human cytomegalovirus (CMV) immediate early promoter
    748..1573    +  intron         CMV intron A: human cytomegalovirus intron A (Chapman et al., 1991)
   1610..3832    +  CDS            Sema3c: SEM3C_MOUSE - Also known as Semae, SemE. Experimental evidence at protein level: Swiss-Prot protein existence level 1. Binds to plexin family members and plays an important role in the regulation of developmental processes. Required for normal cardiovascular development during embryogenesis. Functions as attractant for growing axons, and thereby plays an important role in axon growth and axon guidance. From Mus musculus (Mouse).
   3842..4522    +  CDS            IGHG1 (fragment): IGHG1_HUMAN - Experimental evidence at protein level: Swiss-Prot protein existence level 1. Constant region of immunoglobulin heavy chains. Immunoglobulins, also known as antibodies, are membrane-bound or secreted glycoproteins produced by B lymphocytes. In the recognition phase of humoral immunity, the membrane-bound immunoglobulins serve as receptors which, upon binding of a specific antigen, trigger the clonal expansion and differentiation of B lymphocytes into immunoglobulins- secreting plasma cells. Secreted immunoglobulins mediate the effector phase of humoral immunity, which results in
   4572..4693    +  polyA_signal   SV40 poly(A) signal: SV40 polyadenylation signal
   4902..5490    -  rep_origin     ori: high-copy-number ColE1/pMB1/pBR322/pUC origin of replication
   5661..6521    -  CDS            AmpR: β-lactamase; bla; confers resistance to ampicillin, carbenicillin, and related antibiotics
   6522..6626    -  promoter       AmpR promoter: bla
   6721..6756    +  CDS            rop (fragment): Rop protein, which maintains plasmids at low copy number; rop
   6779..7109    +  promoter       SV40 promoter: SV40 enhancer and early promoter
   7232..7331    +  misc_feature   bom (fragment): basis of mobility region from pBR322
   7359..7787    -  rep_origin     f1 ori (sequence partly withheld): f1 bacteriophage origin of replication; arrow indicates direction of (+) strand synthesis
   7791..7948    -  CDS            lacZα (fragment): LacZα fragment of β-galactosidase; lacZ fragment
