[The description below was written by a language model from this plasmid's Addgene catalogue record and pLannotate feature annotations shown in this document.]
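Description:
Sema3c(L)-Fc-His is a mammalian expression plasmid built on the pCMVi-SV40ori backbone for producing a soluble, tagged form of mouse Semaphorin 3C. It is maintained in E. coli as a high-copy plasmid through a ColE1/pUC-type origin and selected with ampicillin via the β-lactamase gene. The backbone also carries an f1 phage origin and small remnants of rop, bom and lacZα, which are cloning leftovers rather than functional parts.

The expression cassette is driven by the human cytomegalovirus immediate early enhancer and promoter followed by CMV intron A, a 5′ intron that generally boosts transcript processing and expression level. Downstream sits the 2223 bp Sema3c coding sequence, cloned between NotI and AscI sites that remain intact. According to the record it is truncated at proteolytic cleavage site P3, giving the "long" version of the protein. It is fused at its C terminus to the Fc region of human IgG1 and a 6X histidine tag supplied by the backbone, and the transcript ends at an SV40 polyadenylation signal. The histidine tag is not separately annotated in the feature table but is stated in the catalogue entry. An SV40 enhancer/early promoter region, which contains the SV40 origin that the backbone name refers to, lies outside the cassette; such an element can allow episomal amplification in cells expressing large T antigen.

The Fc moiety typically dimerises the fusion and allows capture or detection with Fc-binding reagents, while the His tag supports metal-affinity purification. The associated publication describes an extracellular biochemical interaction screen for recognition proteins in the retina, consistent with use of this construct to produce recombinant Sema3C for binding assays.
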