Addgene plasmid #72141: Sema3c(L)-Fc-His
Purpose: Expresses the Sema3C protein (truncated at cleavage site P3; ie, long), C-terminally fused to the Fc region of human IgG1 + 6X histidine tag.
Depositing lab: Woj Wojtowicz. Depositing organization: University of California, Berkeley. Publication: An extracellular biochemical screen reveals that FLRTs and Unc5s mediate neuronal subtype recognition in the retina. Visser JJ, Cheng Y, Perry SC, Chastain AB, Parsa B, Masri SS, Ray TA, Kay JN, Wojtowicz WM. Elife. 2015 Dec 3;4. pii: e08149. doi: 10.7554/eLife.08149. PubMed 26633812.
Backbone
  Vector backbone: pCMVi-SV40ori
  Vector type: Mammalian Expression
Growth in bacteria
  Bacterial resistance: Ampicillin, 100 μg/mL
  Growth temperature: 37°C
  Growth strain: DH5alpha
  Copy number: High Copy
Gene/Insert
  Gene/Insert name: Sema3c (alt names: Semaphorin 3C; NCBI gene ID 20348; Reference sequence NM_013657.5)
  Species: M. musculus (mouse)
  Insert size (bp): 2223
  Entrez Gene: Sema3c (a.k.a. 1110036B02Rik, SemE, Semae)
  Promoter: CMV
  Tag / fusion protein: Fc-His (C terminal on backbone)
  Cloning method: Restriction Enzyme; 5′ cloning site NotI (not destroyed); 3′ cloning site AscI (not destroyed)
  Sequencing primers: 5′ GTCAGAGGTAACTCCCGTTGC; 3′ ATCATGAGGGTGTCCTTG
Terms and licenses: Academic/Nonprofit Terms; Industry Terms: Not Available to Industry
How to cite: Sema3c(L)-Fc-His was a gift from Woj Wojtowicz (Addgene plasmid # 72141 ; http://n2t.net/addgene:72141 ; RRID:Addgene_72141)
