>Addgene plasmid #72141 | Sema3c(L)-Fc-His | addgene partial sequence | sequence record 139862 | pMRB101-F 5'-aagatgcaggcagctgagtt-3'
ACGGTGGAGGGCAGTGTAGTCTGAGCAGTACTCGTTGCTGCCGCGCGCGCCACCAGACATAATAGCTGAC
AGACTAACAGACTGTTCCTTTCCATGGGTCTTTTCTGCAGAAGCTTGAATTCTCGAGGATCCGCGGCCGC
GCCACCATGGCATTCCGGGCGATTTGTGTGTTGGTTGGAGTATTTATTTGTTCCATTTGTGTACGAGGAT
CTTCCCAGCCCCAAGCAAGAGTTTATTTAACATTTGATGAGCTTCGAGAAACCAAAACCTCTGAGTACTT
TAGTCTGTCCCACCAGCAGTTAGACTACAGAATATTGCTGATGGATGAAGATCAAGACCGGATATATGTG
GGGAGCAAAGACCACATCCTGTCTTTGAATATCAACAATATCAGTCAAGAACCTTTGAGTGTTTTCTGGC
CAGCATCAACAATCAAAGTTGAAGAGTGCAAAATGGCTGGCAAAGATCCTACACATGGCTGTGGAAATTT
CGTCCGGGTGATTCAGACATTCAACCGTACTCACCTGTATGTCTGTGGGAGTGGAGCGTTCAGCCCAGTG
TGCACCTACCTGAACCGGGGAAGGAGGTCAGAGGACCAGGTATTCATGATCGACTCTAAGTGTGAATCTG
GCAAAGGACGATGCTCTTTCAACCCGAATGTGAACACTGTGTCTGTTATGATCAATGAGGAACTCTTCTC
AGGAATGTATATAGACTTCATGGGAACAGATGCTGCTATTTTCCGAAGTTTAACTAAGAGGAATGCAGTT
CGA
