>Addgene plasmid #72141 | Sema3c(L)-Fc-His | addgene partial sequence | sequence record 139863 | SV40pA-R 5'-GAAATTTGTGATGCTATTGC-3'
ATAAGATCTCTAGATTAATGGTGATGGTGATGATGGCCGCCTTTACCCGGAGACAGGGAGAGGCTCTTCT
GCGTGTAGTGGTTGTGCAGAGCCTCATGCATCACGGAGCATGAGAAGACGTTCCCCTGCTGCCACCTGCT
CTTGTCCACGGTGAGCTTGCTGTAGAGGAAGAAGGAGCCGTCGGAGTCCAGCACGGGAGGCGTGGTCTTG
TAGTTGTTCTCCGGCTGCCCATTGCTCTCCCACTCCACGGCGATGTCGCTGGGATAGAAGCCTTTGACCA
GGCAGGTCAGGCTGACCTGGTTCTTGGTCAGCTCATCCCGGGATGGGGGCAGGGTATACACCTGTGGTTC
TCGGGGCTGCCCTTTGGCTTTGGAGATGGTTTTCTCGATGGGGGCTGGGAGGGCTTTGTTGGAGACCTTG
CACTTGTACTCCTTGCCATTCAGCCAGTCCTGGTGCAGGACGGTGAGGACGCTGACCACACGGTACGTGC
TGTTGTACTGCTCCTCCCGCGGCTTTGTCT
